Addgene plasmid #66419: LPAR2-Tango
Purpose: Expression of G protein-coupled receptors for PRESTO-Tango: parallel receptorome expression and screening via transcriptional output, with transcriptional activation following arrestin translocation
Depositing lab: Bryan Roth. Publication: PRESTO-Tango as an open-source resource for interrogation of the druggable human GPCRome. Kroeze WK, Sassano MF, Huang XP, Lansu K, McCorvy JD, Giguere PM, Sciaky N, Roth BL. Nat Struct Mol Biol. 2015 May;22(5):362-9. doi: 10.1038/nsmb.3014. Epub 2015 Apr 20. PubMed 25895059.
Backbone
  Vector backbone: empty Tango
  Backbone size w/o insert (bp): 6632
  Vector type: Mammalian Expression
  Selectable markers: Neomycin (select with G418)
Growth in bacteria
  Bacterial resistance: Ampicillin, 100 μg/mL
  Growth temperature: 37°C
  Growth strain: DH5alpha
  Copy number: High Copy
Gene/Insert
  Gene/Insert name: LPAR2 (alt name: EDG4)
  Species: H. sapiens (human)
  Insert size (bp): 1053
  Entrez Gene: LPAR2 (a.k.a. EDG-4, EDG4, LPA-2, LPA2)
  Promoter: CMV
  Tag / fusion protein: FLAG (N terminal on backbone)
  Cloning method: Restriction Enzyme; 5′ cloning site NotI (not destroyed); 3′ cloning site XhoI (unknown if destroyed)
  Sequencing primers: 5′ CMV-F; 3′ Tet-R
Terms and licenses: Academic/Nonprofit Terms; Industry Terms: Not Available to Industry
Depositor comments: Please note: Most of the PRESTO-Tango vectors do not contain the XhoI cut site downstream of the tTA sequence and instead carry an XbaI site. If you need to perform an XhoI digest we recommend sequencing with a forward primer at the C-terminus of tTA to determine which of the two sites is present. Suggested primer: 5-gagctccacttagacggcgagg-3. Original backbone was pcDNA3.1(+). These plasmids were generated as part of the Illuminating the Druggable Genome (IDG) program sponsored by the NIH Common Fund. The goal of this program is to identify, gather, and distribute information and resources for proteins that currently are not well-studied yet belong to commonly drug-targeted protein families: protein kinases, non-olfactory G-protein coupled receptors (GPCRs), and ion channels. The IDG program is designed to develop fundamental research tools for understudied proteins, elucidate their function, and disseminate the IDG-related resources and data to the greater scientific community.
How to cite: LPAR2-Tango was a gift from Bryan Roth (Addgene plasmid # 66419 ; http://n2t.net/addgene:66419 ; RRID:Addgene_66419)
