[The description below was written by a language model from this plasmid's Addgene catalogue record.]
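Description:
LPAR2-Tango is a mammalian expression plasmid from the PRESTO-Tango collection, built on an "empty Tango" backbone of about 6.6 kb that was derived from pcDNA3.1(+). It is propagated in E. coli as a high-copy plasmid under ampicillin selection. It also carries a neomycin resistance marker, so transfected mammalian cells can be selected with G418. The insert is the human lysophosphatidic acid receptor 2 coding sequence (LPAR2, also known as EDG4; about 1.05 kb). It is expressed from the CMV promoter and fused to an N-terminal FLAG epitope supplied by the backbone, which is useful for detecting receptor expression. The receptor was cloned by restriction digestion, with NotI at the 5′ end. The record lists XhoI at the 3′ end, but the depositor notes that most vectors in the series carry an XbaI site rather than XhoI downstream of the tTA sequence, so the site present in any given clone is uncertain.

The construct is designed for the Tango assay, which turns GPCR activation into a transcriptional readout through arrestin translocation. The depositor comments indicate a tTA transcriptional activator sequence downstream of the receptor. In the general Tango design, arrestin recruitment to the activated receptor leads to release of the fused tTA, which then drives a reporter gene in the assay cell line. No feature table was provided, and the record does not itemise the other modules of the fusion, such as linker or cleavage elements. The plasmid belongs to a resource for parallel screening of ligands across the human GPCR repertoire, generated under a programme aimed at understudied druggable proteins.
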