>Addgene plasmid #66419 | LPAR2-Tango | depositor partial sequence | sequence record 113451 | empty Tango
GACGGATCGGGAGATCTCCCGATCCCCTATGGTGCACTCTCAGTACAATCTGCTCTGATGCCGCATAGTT
AAGCCAGTATCTGCTCCCTGCTTGTGTGTTGGAGGTCGCTGAGTAGTGCGCGAGCAAAATTTAAGCTACA
ACAAGGCAAGGCTTGACCGACAATTGCATGAAGAATCTGCTTAGGGTTAGGCGTTTTGCGCTGCTTCGCG
ATGTACGGGCCAGATATACGCGTTGACATTGATTATTGACTAGTTATTAATAGTAATCAATTACGGGGTC
ATTAGTTCATAGCCCATATATGGAGTTCCGCGTTACATAACTTACGGTAAATGGCCCGCCTGGCTGACCG
CCCAACGACCCCCGCCCATTGACGTCAATAATGACGTATGTTCCCATAGTAACGCCAATAGGGACTTTCC
ATTGACGTCAATGGGTGGAGTATTTACGGTAAACTGCCCACTTGGCAGTACATCAAGTGTATCATATGCC
AAGTACGCCCCCTATTGACGTCAATGACGGTAAATGGCCCGCCTGGCATTATGCCCAGTACATGACCTTA
TGGGACTTTCCTACTTGGCAGTACATCTACGTATTAGTCATCGCTATTACCATGGTGATGCGGTTTTGGC
AGTACATCAATGGGCGTGGATAGCGGTTTGACTCACGGGGATTTCCAAGTCTCCACCCCATTGACGTCAA
TGGGAGTTTGTTTTGGCACCAAAATCAACGGGACTTTCCAAAATGTCGTAACAACTCCGCCCCATTGACG
CAAATGGGCGGTAGGCGTGTACGGTGGGAGGTCTATATAAGCAGAGCTCTCTGGCTAACTAGAGAACCCA
CTGCTTACTGGCTTATCGAAATTAATACGACTCACTATAGGGAGACCCAAGCTGGCTAGCGTTTAAACTT
AAGCTTGGTACCGAGCTCGGATCCACTAGTCCAGTGTGGTGGAATTCTGCAGATATCCAGCACAGTGGCG
GCCGCGCCACCATGAAGACGATCATCGCCCTGAGCTACATCTTCTGCCTGGTATTCGCCGACTACAAGGA
CGATGATGACGCCAGCATCGATACCGGTGGACGCACCCCACCCAGCCTGGGTCCCCAAGATGAGTCCTGC
ACCACCGCCAGCTCCTCCCTGGCCAAGGACACTTCATCGACCGGTGAGAACCTGTACTTCCAGCTAAGAT
TAGATAAAAGTAAAGTGATTAACAGCGCATTAGAGCTGCTTAATGAGGTCGGAATCGAAGGTTTAACAAC
CCGTAAACTCGCCCAGAAGCTAGGTGTAGAGCAGCCTACATTGTATTGGCATGTAAAAAATAAGCGGGCT
TTGCTCGACGCCTTAGCCATTGAGATGTTAGATAGGCACCATACTCACTTTTGCCCTTTAGAAGGGGAAA
GCTGGCAAGATTTTTTACGTAATAACGCTAAAAGTTTTAGATGTGCTTTACTAAGTCATCGCGATGGAGC
AAAAGTACATTTAGGTACACGGCCTACAGAAAAACAGTATGAAACTCTCGAAAATCAATTAGCCTTTTTA
TGCCAACAAGGTTTTTCACTAGAGAATGCATTATATGCACTCAGCGCTGTGGGGCATTTTACTTTAGGTT
GCGTATTGGAAGATCAAGAGCATCAAGTCGCTAAAGAAGAAAGGGAAACACCTACTACTGATAGTATGCC
GCCATTATTACGACAAGCTATCGAATTATTTGATCACCAAGGTGCAGAGCCAGCCTTCTTATTCGGCCTT
GAATTGATCATATGCGGATTAGAAAAACAACTTAAATGTGAAAGTGGGTCCGCGTACAGCCGCGCGCGTA
CGAAAAACAATTACGGGTCTACCATCGAGGGCCTGCTCGATCTCCCGGACGACGACGCCCCCGAAGAGGC
GGGGCTGGCGGCTCCGCGCCTGTCCTTTCTCCCCGCGGGACACACGCGCAGACTGTCGACGGCCCCCCCG
ACCGATGTCAGCCTGGGGGACGAGCTCCACTTAGACGGCGAGGACGTGGCGATGGCGCATGCCGACGCGC
TAGACGATTTCGATCTGGACATGTTGGGGGACGGGGATTCCCCGGGTCCGGGATTTACCCCCCACGACTC
CGCCCCCTACGGCGCTCTGGATATGGCCGACTTCGAGTTTGAGCAGATGTTTACCGATGCCCTTGGAATT
GACGAGTACGGTGGGTAGCTCGAGTCTAGAGGGCCCGTTTAAACCCGCTGATCAGCCTCGACTGTGCCTT
CTAGTTGCCAGCCATCTGTTGTTTGCCCCTCCCCCGTGCCTTCCTTGACCCTGGAAGGTGCCACTCCCAC
TGTCCTTTCCTAATAAAATGAGGAAATTGCATCGCATTGTCTGAGTAGGTGTCATTCTATTCTGGGGGGT
GGGGTGGGGCAGGACAGCAAGGGGGAGGATTGGGAAGACAATAGCAGGCATGCTGGGGATGCGGTGGGCT
CTATGGCTTCTGAGGCGGAAAGAACCAGCTGGGGCTCTAGGGGGTATCCCC
[124 nt withheld, positions 2502-2625]
C
[91 nt withheld, positions 2627-2717]
A
[49 nt withheld, positions 2719-2767]
CCTTTGACGTTGGAGTCCACGTTCTTT
[37 nt withheld, positions 2795-2831]
ACCCTATCTCGGTCTATTCTTTTGATTTATAAGGGATTTTGCCGATTTCGGCCTATTGGTTAAAAAATGA
GCTGATTTAACAAAAATTTAACGCGAATTAATTCTGTGGAATGTGTGTCAGTTAGGGTGTGGAAAGTCCC
CAGGCTCCCCAGCAGGCAGAAGTATGCAAAGCATGCATCTCAATTAGTCAGCAACCAGGTGTGGAAAGTC
CCCAGGCTCCCCAGCAGGCAGAAGTATGCAAAGCATGCATCTCAATTAGTCAGCAACCATAGTCCCGCCC
CTAACTCCGCCCATCCCGCCCCTAACTCCGCCCAGTTCCGCCCATTCTCCGCCCCATGGCTGACTAATTT
TTTTTATTTATGCAGAGGCCGAGGCCGCCTCTGCCTCTGAGCTATTCCAGAAGTAGTGAGGAGGCTTTTT
TGGAGGCCTAGGCTTTTGCAAAAAGCTCCCGGGAGCTTGTATATCCATTTTCGGATCTGATCAAGAGACA
GGATGAGGATCGTTTCGCATGATTGAACAAGATGGATTGCACGCAGGTTCTCCGGCCGCTTGGGTGGAGA
GGCTATTCGGCTATGACTGGGCACAACAGACAATCGGCTGCTCTGATGCCGCCGTGTTCCGGCTGTCAGC
GCAGGGGCGCCCGGTTCTTTTTGTCAAGACCGACCTGTCCGGTGCCCTGAATGAACTGCAGGACGAGGCA
GCGCGGCTATCGTGGCTGGCCACGACGGGCGTTCCTTGCGCAGCTGTGCTCGACGTTGTCACTGAAGCGG
GAAGGGACTGGCTGCTATTGGGCGAAGTGCCGGGGCAGGATCTCCTGTCATCTCACCTTGCTCCTGCCGA
GAAAGTATCCATCATGGCTGATGCAATGCGGCGGCTGCATACGCTTGATCCGGCTACCTGCCCATTCGAC
CACCAAGCGAAACATCGCATCGAGCGAGCACGTACTCGGATGGAAGCCGGTCTTGTCGATCAGGATGATC
TGGACGAAGAGCATCAGGGGCTCGCGCCAGCCGAACTGTTCGCCAGGCTCAAGGCGCGCATGCCCGACGG
CGAGGATCTCGTCGTGACCCATGGCGATGCCTGCTTGCCGAATATCATGGTGGAAAATGGCCGCTTTTCT
GGATTCATCGACTGTGGCCGGCTGGGTGTGGCGGACCGCTATCAGGACATAGCGTTGGCTACCCGTGATA
TTGCTGAAGAGCTTGGCGGCGAATGGGCTGACCGCTTCCTCGTGCTTTACGGTATCGCCGCTCCCGATTC
GCAGCGCATCGCCTTCTATCGCCTTCTTGACGAGTTCTTCTGAGCGGGACTCTGGGGTTCGAAATGACCG
ACCAAGCGACGCCCAACCTGCCATCACGAGATTTCGATTCCACCGCCGCCTTCTATGAAAGGTTGGGCTT
CGGAATCGTTTTCCGGGACGCCGGCTGGATGATCCTCCAGCGCGGGGATCTCATGCTGGAGTTCTTCGCC
CACCCCAACTTGTTTATTGCAGCTTATAATGGTTACAAATAAAGCAATAGCATCACAAATTTCACAAATA
AAGCATTTTTTTCACTGCATTCTAGTTGTGGTTTGTCCAAACTCATCAATGTATCTTATCATGTCTGTAT
ACCGTCGACCTCTAGCTAGAGCTTGGCGTAATCATGGTCATAGCTGTTTCCTGTGTGAAATTGTTATCCG
CTCACAATTCCACACAACATACGAGCCGGAAGCATAAAGTGTAAAGCCTGGGGTGCCTAATGAGTGAGCT
AACTCACATTAATTGCGTTGCGCTCACTGCCCGCTTTCCAGTCGGGAAACCTGTCGTGCCAGCTGCATTA
ATGAATCGGCCAACGCGCGGGGAGAGGCGGTTTGCGTATTGGGCGCTCTTCCGCTTCCTCGCTCACTGAC
TCGCTGCGCTCGGTCGTTCGGCTGCGGCGAGCGGTATCAGCTCACTCAAAGGCGGTAATACGGTTATCCA
CAGAATCAGGGGATAACGCAGGAAAGAACATGTGAGCAAAAGGCCAGCAAAAGGCCAGGAACCGTAAAAA
GGCCGCGTTGCTGGCGTTTTTCCATAGGCTCCGCCCCCCTGACGAGCATCACAAAAATCGACGCTCAAGT
CAGAGGTGGCGAAACCCGACAGGACTATAAAGATACCAGGCGTTTCCCCCTGGAAGCTCCCTCGTGCGCT
CTCCTGTTCCGACCCTGCCGCTTACCGGATACCTGTCCGCCTTTCTCCCTTCGGGAAGCGTGGCGCTTTC
TCATAGCTCACGCTGTAGGTATCTCAGTTCGGTGTAGGTCGTTCGCTCCAAGCTGGGCTGTGTGCACGAA
CCCCCCGTTCAGCCCGACCGCTGCGCCTTATCCGGTAACTATCGTCTTGAGTCCAACCCGGTAAGACACG
ACTTATCGCCACTGGCAGCAGCCACTGGTAACAGGATTAGCAGAGCGAGGTATGTAGGCGGTGCTACAGA
GTTCTTGAAGTGGTGGCCTAACTACGGCTACACTAGAAGAACAGTATTTGGTATCTGCGCTCTGCTGAAG
CCAGTTACCTTCGGAAAAAGAGTTGGTAGCTCTTGATCCGGCAAACAAACCACCGCTGGTAGCGGTTTTT
TTGTTTGCAAGCAGCAGATTACGCGCAGAAAAAAAGGATCTCAAGAAGATCCTTTGATCTTTTCTACGGG
GTCTGACGCTCAGTGGAACGAAAACTCACGTTAAGGGATTTTGGTCATGAGATTATCAAAAAGGATCTTC
ACCTAGATCCTTTTAAATTAAAAATGAAGTTTTAAATCAATCTAAAGTATATATGAGTAAACTTGGTCTG
ACAGTTACCAATGCTTAATCAGTGAGGCACCTATCTCAGCGATCTGTCTATTTCGTTCATCCATAGTTGC
CTGACTCCCCGTCGTGTAGATAACTACGATACGGGAGGGCTTACCATCTGGCCCCAGTGCTGCAATGATA
CCGCGAGACCCACGCTCACCGGCTCCAGATTTATCAGCAATAAACCAGCCAGCCGGAAGGGCCGAGCGCA
GAAGTGGTCCTGCAACTTTATCCGCCTCCATCCAGTCTATTAATTGTTGCCGGGAAGCTAGAGTAAGTAG
TTCGCCAGTTAATAGTTTGCGCAACGTTGTTGCCATTGCTACAGGCATCGTGGTGTCACGCTCGTCGTTT
GGTATGGCTTCATTCAGCTCCGGTTCCCAACGATCAAGGCGAGTTACATGATCCCCCATGTTGTGCAAAA
AAGCGGTTAGCTCCTTCGGTCCTCCGATCGTTGTCAGAAGTAAGTTGGCCGCAGTGTTATCACTCATGGT
TATGGCAGCACTGCATAATTCTCTTACTGTCATGCCATCCGTAAGATGCTTTTCTGTGACTGGTGAGTAC
TCAACCAAGTCATTCTGAGAATAGTGTATGCGGCGACCGAGTTGCTCTTGCCCGGCGTCAATACGGGATA
ATACCGCGCCACATAGCAGAACTTTAAAAGTGCTCATCATTGGAAAACGTTCTTCGGGGCGAAAACTCTC
AAGGATCTTACCGCTGTTGAGATCCAGTTCGATGTAACCCACTCGTGCACCCAACTGATCTTCAGCATCT
TTTACTTTCACCAGCGTTTCTGGGTGAGCAAAAACAGGAAGGCAAAATGCCGCAAAAAAGGGAATAAGGG
CGACACGGAAATGTTGAATACTCATACTCTTCCTTTTTCAATATTATTGAAGCATTTATCAGGGTTATTG
TCTCATGAGCGGATACATATTTGAATGTATTTAGAAAAATAAACAAATAGGGGTTCCGCGCACATTTCCC
CGAAAAGTGCCACCTGACGTC
