>Addgene plasmid #66419 | LPAR2-Tango | depositor partial sequence | sequence record 113452 | LPAR2
ATGGTCATCATGGGTCAATGTTATTATAATGAAACTATCGGGTTCTTCTACAATAATTCTGGAAAGGAGC
TGAGTTCTCACTGGCGACCCAAGGATGTCGTGGTTGTGGCTCTGGGCCTGACGGTTAGTGTACTGGTCCT
TCTGACCAACCTGCTGGTGATCGCAGCAATTGCCTCTAACCGCCGGTTTCATCAACCTATTTATTATCTG
CTGGGCAATCTGGCTGCCGCAGATCTGTTTGCCGGAGTAGCTTATCTGTTTCTGATGTTCCACACAGGCC
CTAGGACTGCTAGGCTCAGCCTGGAGGGATGGTTTCTTAGACAGGGATTGTTGGATACTTCTCTCACGGC
CTCTGTGGCAACACTGCTTGCTATTGCTGTTGAAAGACACCGGAGCGTAATGGCTGTTCAGCTCCACAGC
AGGCTGCCTCGCGGAAGAGTCGTGATGCTTATCGTGGGCGTATGGGTCGCTGCCCTGGGTTTGGGCCTGT
TGCCAGCTCACAGCTGGCATTGCCTTTGCGCCCTCGATCGCTGTTCTCGGATGGCGCCTCTCCTGTCCAG
ATCTTATTTGGCTGTGTGGGCACTCAGCTCTCTCCTGGTGTTTCTCCTCATGGTGGCGGTGTACACCAGA
ATCTTCTTCTACGTCAGGAGACGCGTACAGCGGATGGCCGAGCACGTGTCTTGCCATCCAAGATATAGGG
AGACGACTCTCTCACTTGTGAAAACCGTTGTTATAATCTTGGGGGCTTTCGTCGTCTGCTGGACACCTGG
ACAGGTCGTTCTGCTTTTGGACGGGTTGGGCTGTGAAAGCTGTAATGTCCTCGCTGTTGAGAAGTACTTC
CTGTTGCTCGCAGAAGCTAATTCCTTGGTTAATGCTGCTGTCTATAGCTGTAGAGACGCCGAGATGCGGA
GGACCTTCAGGAGGCTGCTGTGTTGCGCATGTCTGAGACAGTCTACGCGCGAATCAGTGCATTACACCTC
CAGCGCCCAGGGCGGGGCCTCAACACGAATCATGCTCCCTGAGAATGGCCACCCGCTGATGGATTCCACC
CTC
