>Addgene plasmid #66419 | LPAR2-Tango | addgene partial sequence | sequence record 120287 | CMV-F 5'-CGCAAATGGGCGGTAGGCGTG-3'
GCTCTCTGGCTAACTAGAGAACCCACTGCTTACTGGCTTATCGAAATTAATACGACTCACTATAGGGAGA
CCCAAGCTGGCTAGCGTTTAAACTTAAGCTTGGTACCGAGCTCGGATCCACTAGTCCAGTGTGGTGGAAT
TCTGCAGATATCCAGCACAGTGGCGGCCGCGCCACCATGAAGACGATCATCGCCCTGAGCTACATCTTCT
GCCTGGTATTCGCCGACTACAAGGACGATGATGACGCCAGCATCGATATGGTCATCATGGGTCAATGTTA
TTATAATGAAACTATCGGGTTCTTCTACAATAATTCTGGAAAGGAGCTGAGTTCTCACTGGCGACCCAAG
GATGTCGTGGTTGTGGCTCTGGGCCTGACGGTTAGTGTACTGGTCCTTCTGACCAACCTGCTGGTGATCG
CAGCAATTGCCTCTAACCGCCGGTTTCATCAACCTATTTATTATCTGCTGGGCAATCTGGCTGCCGCAGA
TCTGTTTGCCGGAGTAGCTTATCTGTTTCTGATGTTCCACACAGGCCCTAGGACTGCTAGGCTCAGCCTG
GAGGGATGGTTTCTTAGACAGGGATTGTTGGATACTTCTCTCACGGCCTCTGTGGCAACACTGCTTGCTA
TTGCTGTTGAAAGACACCGGAGCGTAATGGCTGTTCAGCTCCACAGCAGGCTGCCTCGCGGAAGAGTCGT
GATGCTTATCGTGGGCGTATGGGTCGCTGCCCTGGGTTTGGGCCTGTTGCCAGCTCACAGCTGGCATTGC
CTTTGCGCCCTCGATCGCTGTTCTCGGATGGCGCCTCTCCTGTCCAGATCTTATTTGGCTGTGTGGGCAC
TCAGCTCTCTCCTGGTGTTTCTCCTCATGGTGGCGGTGTACACCAGAATCTTCTTCTACGTCAGGA
