>Addgene plasmid #66419 | LPAR2-Tango | addgene partial sequence | sequence record 120288 | Tet-R 5'-GGCGAGTTTACGGGTTGTTA-3'
GCTCTAATGCGCTGTTAATCACTTTACTTTTATCTAATCTTAGCTGGAAGTACAGGTTCTCACCGGTCGA
TGAAGTGTCCTTGGCCAGGGAGGAGCTGGCGGTGGTGCAGGACTCATCTTGGGGACCCAGGCTGGGTGGG
GTGCGTCCACCGGTATCGATGAGGGTGGAATCCATCAGCGGGTGGCCATTCTCAGGGAGCATGATTCGTG
TTGAGGCCCCGCCCTGGGCGCTGGAGGTGTAATGCACTGATTCGCGCGTAGACTGTCTCAGACATGCGCA
ACACAGCAGCCTCCTGAAGGTCCTCCGCATCTCGGCGTCTCTACAGCTATAGACAGCAGCATTAACCAAG
GAATTAGCTTCTGCGAGCAACAGGAAGTACTTCTCAACAGCGAGGACATTACAGCTTTCACAGCCCAACC
CGTCCAAAAGCAGAACGACCTGTCCAGGTGTCCAGCAGACGACGAAAGCCCCCAAGATTATAACAACGGT
TTTCACAAGTGAGAGAGTCGTCTCCCTATATCTTGGATGGCAAGACACGTGCTCGGCCATCCGCTGTACG
CGTCTCCTGACGTAGAAGAAGATTCTGGTGTACACCGCCACCATGAGGAGAAACACCAGGAGAGAGCTGA
GTGCCCACACAGCCAAATAAGATCTGGACAGGAGAGGCGCCATCCGAGAACAGCGATCGAGGGCGCAAAG
GCAATGCCAGCTGTGAGCTGGCAACAGGCCCAAACCCAGGGCAGCGACCCATACGCCCACGATAAGCATC
ACGACTCTTCCGCGAGGCAGCCTGCTGTGGAGCTGAACAGCCATTACGCTCCGGTGTCTTTCAACAGCAA
TAGCAAGCAGTGTTGCCACAGAGGCCGTGAGAGAAGTATCCAACAATCCCTGTCTAAGAAACCATCCCTC
CAGGCTGAGCCTAGCAGTCCTAGGGCCTGTGTGGAACATCAGAAACAGATAAGCTACTCCGGCAAACAGA
TCTGCGGCAGCCA
